Addgene plasmid #35013: p6615 MSCV-IP N-HAonly NIPA1
Depositing lab: Peter Howley. Depositing organization: Harvard Medical School. Publication: Systematic identification of interactions between host cell proteins and E7 oncoproteins from diverse human papillomaviruses. White EA, Sowa ME, Tan MJ, Jeudy S, Hayes SD, Santha S, Munger K, Harper JW, Howley PM. Proc Natl Acad Sci U S A. 2012 Jan 9. 10.1073/pnas.1116776109 PubMed 22232672.
Backbone
  Vector backbone: MSCV-IP N-HAonly
  Backbone size w/o insert (bp): 8100
  Modifications to backbone: NTap mod. by E.White to remove Flag
  Vector type: Mammalian Expression, Retroviral
  Selectable markers: Puromycin
Growth in bacteria
  Bacterial resistance: Ampicillin, 100 μg/mL
  Growth temperature: 37°C
  Growth strain: DH5alpha
  Copy number: Unknown
Gene/Insert
  Gene/Insert name: NIPA1
  Species: H. sapiens (human)
  Entrez Gene: RBCK1 (a.k.a. C20orf18, HOIL-1, HOIL1, PBMEI, PGBM1, RBCK2, RNF54, UBCE7IP3, XAP3, XAP4, ZRANB4)
  Promoter: MSCV LTR
  Tag / fusion protein: HA (N terminal on backbone)
  Cloning method: Gateway Cloning
  Sequencing primers: 5′ 5' CTACATCGTGACCTGGGAAGC 3'
Terms and licenses: Academic/Nonprofit Terms; Industry Terms: Not Available to Industry
How to cite: p6615 MSCV-IP N-HAonly NIPA1 was a gift from Peter Howley (Addgene plasmid # 35013 ; http://n2t.net/addgene:35013 ; RRID:Addgene_35013)
