[The description below was written by a language model from this plasmid's Addgene catalogue record.]
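Description:
p6615 MSCV-IP N-HAonly NIPA1 is a retroviral mammalian expression plasmid built on the MSCV-IP N-HAonly backbone (about 8.1 kb without insert). This backbone is a murine stem cell virus vector derived from an N-terminal tandem-affinity-tag version, modified to remove the Flag epitope so that only the HA tag remains. The plasmid is propagated in E. coli under ampicillin selection; its copy number is not recorded. In mammalian cells, puromycin is the selectable marker. The "IP" in the backbone name probably denotes an IRES-puromycin cassette, but no feature table is provided to confirm that arrangement.

The insert is a human open reading frame named NIPA1, introduced by Gateway recombination and transcribed from the MSCV LTR, which acts as the promoter as well as the viral terminal repeat. The HA tag is encoded by the backbone and is fused to the N terminus of the protein. The catalogue links the insert to the Entrez gene RBCK1 (also known as HOIL-1, among other aliases) rather than to a gene with the symbol NIPA1. The record does not resolve this discrepancy, so the identity of the encoded protein should be confirmed by sequence before use.

As a retroviral vector, the plasmid would be packaged into virus in a suitable packaging cell line. Transduced target cells can then be selected with puromycin to obtain stable expression of the HA-tagged protein. The associated study was a systematic survey of interactions between host cell proteins and E7 oncoproteins from diverse human papillomaviruses. This suggests use for HA-based immunoprecipitation and detection of the tagged host protein in interaction mapping or validation experiments.
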