>Addgene plasmid #35013 | p6615 MSCV-IP N-HAonly NIPA1 | addgene partial sequence | sequence record 43394 | pLXSN-5
CGCCCTCACTCCTTCTCTAGGCGCCGGAAATTAGATCTGCCACCATGTCTCGATGGAGGATACCATACGA
TGTTCCAGATTACGCTGCTCGAGGTTATCAAACAAGTTTGTACAAAAAAGTTGGCATGGCTGTTGGCCAG
ATTGGAAACTTCCTGGCTTACACGGCGGTCCCCACGGTCCTGGTAACCCCCCTGGGCGCCCTTGGAGTAC
CGTTCGGGTCCATTTTAGCTTCCTATCTCCTGAAGGAAAAGCTCAACATCTTGGGCAAGTTGGGGTGCCT
GCTAAGCTGTGCAGGCTCCGTCGTGCTGATTATCCACTCCCCAAAGTCTGAGAGTGTGACAACTCAGGCT
GAGCTGGAGGAAAAGCTGACCAATCCAGTGTTTGTGGGCTACCTGTGCATCGTGCTGCTCATGCTGCTGC
TGCTCATCTTCTGGATCGCGCCGGCCCATGGGCCCACCAACATCATGGTCTACATCAGCATCTGCTCCTT
GCTGGGCAGTTTCACCGTGCCTTCCACCAAGGGCATCGGGCTGGCGGCCCAAGACATCTTGCATAACAAC
CCGTCCAGTCANAGAGCCCTCTGCCTGTGCCTGGTACTCCTGGCCGTGCTCGGNTGCAGCATCATCGTCC
AGTTCAGGTACATCAACAAGGCGCTGGAGTGCTTC
